Addgene plasmid #190647: pCAGIG-Sema7A-ΔSEMA
Purpose: Expresses Mouse Sema7A with SEMA domain deleted
Depositing lab: Andrew Newman & Victor Tarabykin. Depositing organization: Charite Universitaetsmedizin Berlin. Publication: Semaphorin heterodimerization in cis regulates membrane targeting and neocortical wiring. Bessa P, Newman AG, Yan K, Schaub T, Dannenberg R, Lajko D, Eilenberger J, Brunet T, Textoris-Taube K, Kemmler E, Deng P, Banerjee P, Ravindran E, Preissner R, Rosario M, Tarabykin V. Nat Commun. 2024 Aug 16;15(1):7059. doi: 10.1038/s41467-024-51009-1. PubMed 39152101.
Backbone
  Vector backbone: pCAGIG
  Vector type: Mammalian Expression
Growth in bacteria
  Bacterial resistance: Ampicillin, 100 μg/mL
  Growth temperature: 37°C
  Growth strain: DH5alpha
  Copy number: High Copy
Gene/Insert
  Gene/Insert name: Sema7A
  Species: M. musculus (mouse)
  Mutation: SEMA Domain Deleted
  Entrez Gene: Sema7a (a.k.a. 2900057C09Rik, CDw108, H-Sema K1, H-Sema-L, M-Sema-L, Semal, sema K1, sema L)
  Cloning method: Restriction Enzyme; 5′ cloning site EcoRI (not destroyed); 3′ cloning site NotI (not destroyed)
  Sequencing primers: 5′ CAG-FW
Terms and licenses: Academic/Nonprofit Terms; Industry Terms: Not Available to Industry
How to cite: pCAGIG-Sema7A-ΔSEMA was a gift from Andrew Newman & Victor Tarabykin (Addgene plasmid # 190647 ; http://n2t.net/addgene:190647 ; RRID:Addgene_190647)
