[The description below was written by a language model from this plasmid's Addgene catalogue record and pLannotate feature annotations shown in this document.]
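Description:
pCAGIG-Sema7A-ΔSEMA is a mammalian expression plasmid of about 6.8 kb, built on the pCAGIG backbone, that expresses a mouse Semaphorin 7A (Sema7a) variant lacking its SEMA domain. It is propagated in E. coli as a high-copy plasmid through a ColE1/pUC-type origin and selected with ampicillin via the β-lactamase gene and its native promoter. The backbone also carries remnants of lac regulatory sequences, an SV40 origin of replication and an SV40 poly(A) signal. The SV40 origin can support episomal replication in cells that supply large T antigen.

Expression is driven by the composite CAG promoter: the CMV immediate-early enhancer, the chicken β-actin promoter and a chimeric β-actin/β-globin intron. This combination gives strong, broadly active transcription in mammalian cells. The Sema7a insert was cloned between EcoRI and NotI sites, both of which are retained. It is annotated as two adjoining fragments of the mouse protein, a short one followed by a longer one, which is consistent with an internal deletion removing the SEMA domain while keeping flanking regions. The small β-globin coding fragment annotated just upstream is probably residual globin exon sequence at the end of the intron rather than a deliberate fusion. Downstream, an EMCV IRES allows EGFP to be translated from the same bicistronic transcript, which ends at a rabbit β-globin polyadenylation signal, so green fluorescence marks the transfected cells that express the mutant.

No epitope tag is annotated on the Sema7a fragment. The construct serves as a domain-deletion tool for testing what the SEMA domain contributes to Sema7A function, and the associated study concerns semaphorin heterodimerization in cis, membrane targeting and neocortical wiring.
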