Features (pLannotate 1.2.2; 20 found; start..end, strand, type, name):
      5..384     +  enhancer       CMV enhancer: human cytomegalovirus immediate early enhancer
    386..661     +  promoter       chicken β-actin promoter: No description available
    662..1678    +  intron         chimeric intron: chimera between introns from chicken β-actin and rabbit β-globin
   1676..1747    +  CDS            HBB (fragment): HBB_LEPEU - Experimental evidence at protein level: Swiss-Prot protein existence level 1. Involved in oxygen transport from the lung to the various peripheral tissues. From Lepus europaeus (European hare).
   1739..1900    +  CDS            Sema7a (fragment): SEM7A_MOUSE - Also known as Cd108, Semal, Semk1. Experimental evidence at protein level: Swiss-Prot protein existence level 1. Plays an important role in integrin-mediated signaling and functions both in regulating cell migration and immune responses. Promotes formation of focal adhesion complexes, activation of the protein kinase PTK2/FAK1 and subsequent phosphorylation of MAPK1 and MAPK3. Promotes production of proinflammatory cytokines by monocytes and macrophages. Plays an important role in modulating inflammation and T-cell-mediated immune responses. Promotes axon growth in the embryonic
   1898..2428    +  CDS            Sema7a (fragment): SEM7A_MOUSE - Also known as Cd108, Semal, Semk1. Experimental evidence at protein level: Swiss-Prot protein existence level 1. Plays an important role in integrin-mediated signaling and functions both in regulating cell migration and immune responses. Promotes formation of focal adhesion complexes, activation of the protein kinase PTK2/FAK1 and subsequent phosphorylation of MAPK1 and MAPK3. Promotes production of proinflammatory cytokines by monocytes and macrophages. Plays an important role in modulating inflammation and T-cell-mediated immune responses. Promotes axon growth in the embryonic
   2573..3035    +  misc_feature   IRES: internal ribosome entry site (IRES) of the encephalomyocarditis virus (EMCV)
   3049..3768    +  CDS            EGFP: the original enhanced GFP (Yang et al., 1996) mammalian codon-optimized
   3917..3972    +  polyA_signal   β-globin poly(A) signal: rabbit β-globin polyadenylation signal (Gil and Proudfoot, 1987)
   4357..4373    -  protein_bind   lac operator: The lac repressor binds to the lac operator to inhibit transcription in E. coli. This inhibition can be relieved by adding lactose or isopropyl-β-D-thiogalactopyranoside (IPTG). lac repressor encoded by lacI
   4381..4411    -  promoter       lac promoter: promoter for the E. coli lac operon
   4426..4447    -  protein_bind   CAP binding site: CAP binding activates transcription in the presence of cAMP. E. coli catabolite activator protein
   4460..4499    -  CDS            lacI (fragment): lac repressor; lacI; The lac repressor binds to the lac operator to inhibit transcription in E. coli. This inhibition can be relieved by adding lactose or isopropyl-β-D-thiogalactopyranoside (IPTG).
   4506..4528    +  promoter       SV40 promoter (fragment): SV40 enhancer and early promoter
   4552..4687    +  rep_origin     SV40 ori: SV40 origin of replication
   4707..4841    +  polyA_signal   SV40 poly(A) signal: SV40 polyadenylation signal
   4843..4897    -  CDS            lacI (fragment): lac repressor; lacI; The lac repressor binds to the lac operator to inhibit transcription in E. coli. This inhibition can be relieved by adding lactose or isopropyl-β-D-thiogalactopyranoside (IPTG).
   5080..5668    -  rep_origin     ori: high-copy-number ColE1/pMB1/pBR322/pUC origin of replication
   5839..6699    -  CDS            AmpR: β-lactamase; bla; confers resistance to ampicillin, carbenicillin, and related antibiotics
   6700..6804    -  promoter       AmpR promoter: bla
>Addgene plasmid #190647 | pCAGIG-Sema7A-ΔSEMA | addgene full sequence | sequence record 436892 | Addgene NGS Result
GGTCGACATTGATTATTGACTAGTTATTAATAGTAATCAATTACGGGGTCATTAGTTCATAGCCCATATA
TGGAGTTCCGCGTTACATAACTTACGGTAAATGGCCCGCCTGGCTGACCGCCCAACGACCCCCGCCCATT
GACGTCAATAATGACGTATGTTCCCATAGTAACGCCAATAGGGACTTTCCATTGACGTCAATGGGTGGAG
TATTTACGGTAAACTGCCCACTTGGCAGTACATCAAGTGTATCATATGCCAAGTACGCCCCCTATTGACG
TCAATGACGGTAAATGGCCCGCCTGGCATTATGCCCAGTACATGACCTTATGGGACTTTCCTACTTGGCA
GTACATCTACGTATTAGTCATCGCTATTACCATGGTCGAGGTGAGCCCCACGTTCTGCTTCACTCTCCCC
ATCTCCCCCCCCTCCCCACCCCCAATTTTGTATTTATTTATTTTTTAATTATTTTGTGCAGCGATGGGGG
CGGGGGGGGGGGGGGSGCGCGCCAGGCGGGGCGGGGCGGGGCGAGGGGCGGGGCGGGGCGAGGCGGAGAG
GTGCGGCGGCAGCCAATCAGAGCGGCGCGCTCCGAAAGTTTCCTTTTATGGCGAGGCGGCGGCGGCGGCG
GCCCTATAAAAAGCGAAGCGCGCGGCGGGCGGGAGTCGCTGCGCGCTGCCTTCGCCCCGTGCCCCGCTCC
GCCGCCGCCTCGCGCCGCCCGCCCCGGCTCTGACTGACCGCGTTACTCCCACAGGTGAGCGGGCGGGACG
GCCCTTCTCCTCCGGGCTGTAATTAGCGCTTGGTTTAATGACGGCTTGTTTCTTTTCTGTGGCTGCGTGA
AAGCCTTGAGGGGCTCCGGGAGGGCCCTTTGTGCGGGGGGAGCGGCTCGGGGGGTGCGTGCGTGTGTGTG
TGCGTGGGGAGCGCCGCGTGCGGCTCCGCGCTGCCCGGCGGCTGTGAGCGCTGCGGGCGCGGCGCGGGGC
TTTGTGCGCTCCGCAGTGTGCGCGAGGGGAGCGCGGCCGGGGGCGGTGCCCCGCGGTGCGGGGGGGGCTG
CGAGGGGAACAAAGGCTGCGTGCGGGGTGTGTGCGTGGGGGGGTGAGCAGGGGGTGTGGGCGCGTCGGTC
GGGCTGCAACCCCCCCTGCACCCCCCTCCCCGAGTTGCTGAGCACGGCCCGGCTTCGGGTGCGGGGCTCC
GTACGGGGCGTGGCGCGGGGCTCGCCGTGCCGGGCGGGGGGTGGCGGCAGGTGGGGGTGCCGGGCGGGGC
GGGGCCGCCTCGGGCCGGGGAGGGCTCGGGGGAGGGGCGCGGCGGCCCCCGGAGCGCCGGCGGCTGTCGA
GGCGCGGCGAGCCGCAGCCATTGCCTTTTATGGTAATCGTGCGAGAGGGCGCAGGGACTTCCTTTGTCCC
AAATCTGTGCGGAGCCGAAATCTGGGAGGCGCCGCCGCACCCCCTCTAGCGGGCGCGGGGCGAAGCGGTG
CGGCGCCGGCAGGAAGGAAATGGGCGGGGAGGGCCTTCGTGCGTCGCCGCGCCGCCGTCCCCTTCTCCCT
CTCCAGCCTCGGGGCTGTCCGCGGGGGGACGGCTGCCTTCGGGGGGGACGGGGCAGGGCGGGGTTCGGCT
TCTGGCGTGTGACCGGCGGCTCTAGAGCCTCTGCTAACCATGTTCATGCCTTCTTCTTTTTCCTACAGCT
CCTGGGCAACGTGCTGGTTATTGTGCTGTCTCATCATTTTGGCAAAGAATTCTGCGGGATGACGCCTCCT
CCTCCCGGACGTGCCGCCCCCAGCGCACCGCGCGCCCGCGTCCTCAGCCTGCCGGCTCGGTTCGGGCTCC
CGCTGCGGCTGCGGCTTCTGCTGGTGTTCTGGGTGGCCGCCGCCTCCGCCCAAGGCCACTCGAGGAGCGG
ACCCCGCCTGGACATGTGTGAGGTCTACAGCGGGGGCTGCCATGGCTGCCTCATGTCCCGAGACCCCTAC
TGTGGCTGGGACCAGGACCGCTGCGTGTCTATCTACAGCTCCCAACGATCAGTGCTGCAGTCCATTAATC
CAGCGGAGCCACACAGAGAGTGTCCCAACCCTAAACCAGACGAGGCTCCATTGCAGAAGGTTTCCCTGGC
TCGGAACTCTCGATACTACCTGACCTGCCCCATGGAGTCCCGCCACGCCACTTACTTATGGCGCCATGAG
GAGAATGTGGAACAGAGCTGTGAGCCAGGCCACCAAAGCCCTAGCTGCATCCTGTTCATTGAGAACCTCA
CGGCCCGTCAGTATGGCCACTACCGCTGCGAGGCCCAAGAGGGCTCCTACCTCCGTGAGGCTCAACACTG
GGAGCTGCTGCCAGAGGACAGAGCACTGGCCGAACAACTAATGGGCCATGCCCGGGCCCTGGCCGCCTCC
TTCTGGCTGGGGGTCCTGCCCACACTCATACTTGGTCTGCTGGTTCACTAGGCGGCCGCTACGTAAATTC
CGCCCCCCCCCCCCCTCTCCCTCCCCCCCCCCTAACGTTACTGGCCGAAGCCGCTTGGAATAAGGCCGGT
GTGCGTTTGTCTATATGTTATTTTCCACCATATTGCCGTCTTTTGGCAATGTGAGGGCCCGGAAACCTGG
CCCTGTCTTCTTGACGAGCATTCCTAGGGGTCTTTCCCCTCTCGCCAAAGGAATGCAAGGTCTGTTGAAT
GTCGTGAAGGAAGCAGTTCCTCTGGAAGCTTCTTGAAGACAAACAACGTCTGTAGCGACCCTTTGCAGGC
AGCGGAACCCCCCACCTGGCGACAGGTGCCTCTGCGGCCAAAAGCCACGTGTATAAGATACACCTGCAAA
GGCGGCACAACCCCAGTGCCACGTTGTGAGTTGGATAGTTGTGGAAAGAGTCAAATGGCTCTCCTCAAGC
GTATTCAACAAGGGGCTGAAGGATGCCCAGAAGGTACCCCATTGTATGGGATCTGATCTGGGGCCTCGGT
GCACATGCTTTACATGTGTTTAGTCGAGGTTAAAAAAACGTCTAGGCCCCCCGAACCACGGGGACGTGGT
TTTCCTTTGAAAAACACGATGATAATATGGCCACAACCATGGTGAGCAAGGGCGAGGAGCTGTTCACCGG
GGTGGTGCCCATCCTGGTCGAGCTGGACGGCGACGTAAACGGCCACAAGTTCAGCGTGTCCGGCGAGGGC
GAGGGCGATGCCACCTACGGCAAGCTGACCCTGAAGTTCATCTGCACCACCGGCAAGCTGCCCGTGCCCT
GGCCCACCCTCGTGACCACCCTGACCTACGGCGTGCAGTGCTTCAGCCGCTACCCCGACCACATGAAGCA
GCACGACTTCTTCAAGTCCGCCATGCCCGAAGGCTACGTCCAGGAGCGCACCATCTTCTTCAAGGACGAC
GGCAACTACAAGACCCGCGCCGAGGTGAAGTTCGAGGGCGACACCCTGGTGAACCGCATCGAGCTGAAGG
GCATCGACTTCAAGGAGGACGGCAACATCCTGGGGCACAAGCTGGAGTACAACTACAACAGCCACAACGT
CTATATCATGGCCGACAAGCAGAAGAACGGCATCAAGGTGAACTTCAAGATCCGCCACAACATCGAGGAC
GGCAGCGTGCAGCTCGCCGACCACTACCAGCAGAACACCCCCATCGGCGACGGCCCCGTGCTGCTGCCCG
ACAACCACTACCTGAGCACCCAGTCCGCCCTGAGCAAAGACCCCAACGAGAAGCGCGATCACATGGTCCT
GCTGGAGTTCGTGACCGCCGCCGGGATCACTCTCGGCATGGACGAGCTGTACAAGTAAAGCGGCCGGCCG
CCAGAACAGGCGGCCGGCCGCCAGCACAGTGGTCGATCGACCAATGCCCTGGCTCACAAATACCACTGAG
ATCTTTTTCCCTCTGCCAAAAATTATGGGGACATCATGAAGCCCCTTGAGCATCTGACTTCTGGCTAATA
AAGGAAATTTATTTTCATTGCAATAGTGTGTTGGAATTTTTTGTGTCTCTCACTCGGAAGGACATATGGG
AGGGCAAATCATTTAAAACATCAGAATGAGTATTTGGTTTAGAGTTTGGCAACATATGCCCATATGCTGG
CTGCCATGAACAAAGGTTGGCTATAAAGAGGTCATCAGTATATGAAACAGCCCCCTGCTGTCCATTCCTT
ATTCCATAGAAAAGCCTTGACTTGAGGTTAGATTTTTTTTATATTTTGTTTTGTGTTATTTTTTTCTTTA
ACATCCCTAAAATTTTCCTTACATGTTTTACTAGCCAGATTTTTCCTCCTCTCCTGACTACTCCCAGTCA
TAGCTGTCCCTCTTCTCTTATGGAGATCCCTCGACCTGCAGCCCAAGCTTGGCGTAATCATGGTCATAGC
TGTTTCCTGTGTGAAATTGTTATCCGCTCACAATTCCACACAACATACGAGCCGGAAGCATAAAGTGTAA
AGCCTGGGGTGCCTAATGAGTGAGCTAACTCACATTAATTGCGTTGCGCTCACTGCCCGCTTTCCAGTCG
GGAAACCTGTCGTGCCAGCGGATCCGCATCTCAATTAGTCAGCAACCATAGTCCCGCCCCTAACTCCGCC
CATCCCGCCCCTAACTCCGCCCAGTTCCGCCCATTCTCCGCCCCATGGCTGACTAATTTTTTTTATTTAT
GCAGAGGCCGAGGCCGCCTCGGCCTCTGAGCTATTCCAGAAGTAGTGAGGAGGCTTTTTTGGAGGCCTAG
GCTTTTGCAAAAAGCTAACTTGTTTATTGCAGCTTATAATGGTTACAAATAAAGCAATAGCATCACAAAT
TTCACAAATAAAGCATTTTTTTCACTGCATTCTAGTTGTGGTTTGTCCAAACTCATCAATGTATCTTATC
ATGTCTGGATCCGCTGCATTAATGAATCGGCCAACGCGCGGGGAGAGGCGGTTTGCGTATTGGGCGCTCT
TCCGCTTCCTCGCTCACTGACTCGCTGCGCTCGGTCGTTCGGCTGCGGCGAGCGGTATCAGCTCACTCAA
AGGCGGTAATACGGTTATCCACAGAATCAGGGGATAACGCAGGAAAGAACATGTGAGCAAAAGGCCAGCA
AAAGGCCAGGAACCGTAAAAAGGCCGCGTTGCTGGCGTTTTTCCATAGGCTCCGCCCCCCTGACGAGCAT
CACAAAAATCGACGCTCAAGTCAGAGGTGGCGAAACCCGACAGGACTATAAAGATACCAGGCGTTTCCCC
CTGGAAGCTCCCTCGTGCGCTCTCCTGTTCCGACCCTGCCGCTTACCGGATACCTGTCCGCCTTTCTCCC
TTCGGGAAGCGTGGCGCTTTCTCATAGCTCACGCTGTAGGTATCTCAGTTCGGTGTAGGTCGTTCGCTCC
AAGCTGGGCTGTGTGCACGAACCCCCCGTTCAGCCCGACCGCTGCGCCTTATCCGGTAACTATCGTCTTG
AGTCCAACCCGGTAAGACACGACTTATCGCCACTGGCAGCAGCCACTGGTAACAGGATTAGCAGAGCGAG
GTATGTAGGCGGTGCTACAGAGTTCTTGAAGTGGTGGCCTAACTACGGCTACACTAGAAGAACAGTATTT
GGTATCTGCGCTCTGCTGAAGCCAGTTACCTTCGGAAAAAGAGTTGGTAGCTCTTGATCCGGCAAACAAA
CCACCGCTGGTAGCGGTGGTTTTTTTGTTTGCAAGCAGCAGATTACGCGCAGAAAAAAAGGATCTCAAGA
AGATCCTTTGATCTTTTCTACGGGGTCTGACGCTCAGTGGAACGAAAACTCACGTTAAGGGATTTTGGTC
ATGAGATTATCAAAAAGGATCTTCACCTAGATCCTTTTAAATTAAAAATGAAGTTTTAAATCAATCTAAA
GTATATATGAGTAAACTTGGTCTGACAGTTACCAATGCTTAATCAGTGAGGCACCTATCTCAGCGATCTG
TCTATTTCGTTCATCCATAGTTGCCTGACTCCCCGTCGTGTAGATAACTACGATACGGGAGGGCTTACCA
TCTGGCCCCAGTGCTGCAATGATACCGCGAGACCCACGCTCACCGGCTCCAGATTTATCAGCAATAAACC
AGCCAGCCGGAAGGGCCGAGCGCAGAAGTGGTCCTGCAACTTTATCCGCCTCCATCCAGTCTATTAATTG
TTGCCGGGAAGCTAGAGTAAGTAGTTCGCCAGTTAATAGTTTGCGCAACGTTGTTGCCATTGCTACAGGC
ATCGTGGTGTCACGCTCGTCGTTTGGTATGGCTTCATTCAGCTCCGGTTCCCAACGATCAAGGCGAGTTA
CATGATCCCCCATGTTGTGCAAAAAAGCGGTTAGCTCCTTCGGTCCTCCGATCGTTGTCAGAAGTAAGTT
GGCCGCAGTGTTATCACTCATGGTTATGGCAGCACTGCATAATTCTCTTACTGTCATGCCATCCGTAAGA
TGCTTTTCTGTGACTGGTGAGTACTCAACCAAGTCATTCTGAGAATAGTGTATGCGGCGACCGAGTTGCT
CTTGCCCGGCGTCAATACGGGATAATACCGCGCCACATAGCAGAACTTTAAAAGTGCTCATCATTGGAAA
ACGTTCTTCGGGGCGAAAACTCTCAAGGATCTTACCGCTGTTGAGATCCAGTTCGATGTAACCCACTCGT
GCACCCAACTGATCTTCAGCATCTTTTACTTTCACCAGCGTTTCTGGGTGAGCAAAAACAGGAAGGCAAA
ATGCCGCAAAAAAGGGAATAAGGGCGACACGGAAATGTTGAATACTCATACTCTTCCTTTTTCAATATTA
TTGAAGCATTTATCAGGGTTATTGTCTCATGAGCGGATACATATTTGAATGTATTTAGAAAAATAAACAA
ATAGGGGTTCCGCGCACATTTCCCCGAAAAGTGCCACCTG
